Addgene plasmid #185822: pcDNA3/er-(n2)oxStayGold(c4)
Purpose: A soluble photostable fluorescent marker of the ER lumen. The StayGold gene has no codon optimization for mammalian expression.
Depositing lab: Atsushi Miyawaki. Publication: A highly photostable and bright green fluorescent protein. Hirano M, Ando R, Shimozono S, Sugiyama M, Takeda N, Kurokawa H, Deguchi R, Endo K, Haga K, Takai-Todaka R, Inaura S, Matsumura Y, Hama H, Okada Y, Fujiwara T, Morimoto T, Katayama K, Miyawaki A. Nat Biotechnol. 2022 Apr 25. pii: 10.1038/s41587-022-01278-2. doi: 10.1038/s41587-022-01278-2. PubMed 35468954.
Backbone
  Vector backbone: pcDNA3
  Backbone manufacturer: Invitrogen
  Backbone size w/o insert (bp): 5400
  Total vector size (bp): 6172
  Vector type: Mammalian Expression
  Selectable markers: Neomycin (select with G418)
Growth in bacteria
  Bacterial resistance: Ampicillin, 100 μg/mL
  Growth temperature: 37°C
  Growth strain: DH5alpha
  Copy number: High Copy
Gene/Insert
  Gene/Insert name: er-(n2)oxStayGold(c4)
  Species: Synthetic
  Insert size (bp): 777
  Promoter: CMV
  Cloning method: Restriction Enzyme; 5′ cloning site HindIII (not destroyed); 3′ cloning site EcoRI (not destroyed)
  Sequencing primers: 5′ T7; 3′ sp6
Terms and licenses: Academic/Nonprofit Terms; Industry Terms: Not Available to Industry
How to cite: pcDNA3/er-(n2)oxStayGold(c4) was a gift from Atsushi Miyawaki (Addgene plasmid # 185822 ; http://n2t.net/addgene:185822 ; RRID:Addgene_185822)
