[The description below was written by a language model from this plasmid's Addgene catalogue record and pLannotate feature annotations shown in this document.]
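Description:
pcDNA3/er-(n2)oxStayGold(c4) is a mammalian expression plasmid built on the Invitrogen pcDNA3 backbone, with a total size of roughly 6.2 kb. It is propagated in E. coli through a high-copy ColE1/pUC-type origin and selected with ampicillin via the β-lactamase gene and its own promoter. An f1 origin is also present. For selection in mammalian cells, the backbone carries a neomycin phosphotransferase gene driven by the SV40 enhancer/early promoter and terminated by an SV40 polyadenylation signal, which allows G418 selection of stable transfectants.

The payload is a 777 bp synthetic insert, er-(n2)oxStayGold(c4), cloned between HindIII and EcoRI sites that are both retained. It is transcribed from the human CMV immediate early enhancer and promoter and terminated by the bovine growth hormone polyadenylation signal. T7 and SP6 promoters flank the cloning site and serve as sequencing primer sites. According to the record, the encoded protein is a soluble, photostable green fluorescent marker of the endoplasmic reticulum lumen, and the StayGold coding sequence has not been codon-optimized for mammalian expression. The record does not spell out what the "er", "n2", "ox" and "c4" parts of the name correspond to.

The automated feature table does not annotate the StayGold open reading frame itself. It marks only a short match to an mVenus fragment within the insert region, most likely a coincidental similarity. Brief hits to an HIV-1 LTR, ble and lacI also appear to be fragmentary backbone matches rather than functional elements. The construct is suited to transient or stable expression for live-cell imaging of ER structure where resistance to photobleaching matters.
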