Features (pLannotate 1.2.2; 21 found; start..end, strand, type, name):
     28..80      -  misc_feature   bom (fragment): basis of mobility region from pBR322
    235..614     +  enhancer       CMV enhancer: human cytomegalovirus immediate early enhancer
    615..818     +  promoter       CMV promoter: human cytomegalovirus (CMV) immediate early promoter
    814..847     +  LTR            5' LTR (truncated) (fragment): truncated 5' long terminal repeat (LTR) from HIV-1
    863..881     +  promoter       T7 promoter: promoter for bacteriophage T7 RNA polymerase
    970..996     +  CDS            VN155(I152L) (fragment): improved N-terminal fragment of mVenus for use in bimolecular fluorescence complementation (BiFC) (Kodama and Hu, 2010)
   1744..1762    -  promoter       SP6 promoter: promoter for bacteriophage SP6 RNA polymerase
   1788..2012    +  polyA_signal   bGH poly(A) signal: bovine growth hormone polyadenylation signal
   2016..2037    +  promoter       SV40 promoter (fragment): SV40 enhancer and early promoter
   2058..2486    +  rep_origin     f1 ori (sequence partly withheld): f1 bacteriophage origin of replication; arrow indicates direction of (+) strand synthesis
   2500..2829    +  promoter       SV40 promoter: SV40 enhancer and early promoter
   2896..3687    +  CDS            neo: KKA2_KLEPN - Also known as kan, nptII. Experimental evidence at protein level: Swiss-Prot protein existence level 1. Resistance to kanamycin, neomycin, paromomycin, ribostamycin, butirosin and gentamicin B. From Klebsiella pneumoniae.
   3711..3869    +  CDS            ble (fragment): BLE_KLEPN - Experimental evidence at protein level: Swiss-Prot protein existence level 1. Binding protein with a strong affinity to the bleomycin family of antibiotics. Binds to CL990; an antimitotic-antibiotic compound. From Klebsiella pneumoniae.
   3864..3985    +  polyA_signal   SV40 poly(A) signal: SV40 polyadenylation signal
   4058..4074    -  protein_bind   lac operator: The lac repressor binds to the lac operator to inhibit transcription in E. coli. This inhibition can be relieved by adding lactose or isopropyl-β-D-thiogalactopyranoside (IPTG). lac repressor encoded by lacI
   4082..4112    -  promoter       lac promoter: promoter for the E. coli lac operon
   4127..4148    -  protein_bind   CAP binding site: CAP binding activates transcription in the presence of cAMP. E. coli catabolite activator protein
   4161..4253    -  CDS            lacI (fragment): lac repressor; lacI; The lac repressor binds to the lac operator to inhibit transcription in E. coli. This inhibition can be relieved by adding lactose or isopropyl-β-D-thiogalactopyranoside (IPTG).
   4436..5024    -  rep_origin     ori: high-copy-number ColE1/pMB1/pBR322/pUC origin of replication
   5195..6055    -  CDS            AmpR: β-lactamase; bla; confers resistance to ampicillin, carbenicillin, and related antibiotics
   6056..6160    -  promoter       AmpR promoter: bla
>Addgene plasmid #185822 | pcDNA3/er-(n2)oxStayGold(c4) | addgene full sequence | sequence record 366124 | Addgene NGS Result
GACGGATCGGGAGATCTCCCGATCCCCTATGGTGCACTCTCAGTACAATCTGCTCTGATGCCGCATAGTT
AAGCCAGTATCTGCTCCCTGCTTGTGTGTTGGAGGTCGCTGAGTAGTGCGCGAGCAAAATTTAAGCTACA
ACAAGGCAAGGCTTGACCGACAATTGCATGAAGAATCTGCTTAGGGTTAGGCGTTTTGCGCTGCTTCGCG
ATGTACGGGCCAGATATACGCGTTGACATTGATTATTGACTAGTTATTAATAGTAATCAATTACGGGGTC
ATTAGTTCATAGCCCATATATGGAGTTCCGCGTTACATAACTTACGGTAAATGGCCCGCCTGGCTGACCG
CCCAACGACCCCCGCCCATTGACGTCAATAATGACGTATGTTCCCATAGTAACGCCAATAGGGACTTTCC
ATTGACGTCAATGGGTGGAGTATTTACGGTAAACTGCCCACTTGGCAGTACATCAAGTGTATCATATGCC
AAGTACGCCCCCTATTGACGTCAATGACGGTAAATGGCCCGCCTGGCATTATGCCCAGTACATGACCTTA
TGGGACTTTCCTACTTGGCAGTACATCTACGTATTAGTCATCGCTATTACCATGGTGATGCGGTTTTGGC
AGTACATCAATGGGCGTGGATAGCGGTTTGACTCACGGGGATTTCCAAGTCTCCACCCCATTGACGTCAA
TGGGAGTTTGTTTTGGCACCAAAATCAACGGGACTTTCCAAAATGTCGTAACAACTCCGCCCCATTGACG
CAAATGGGCGGTAGGCGTGTACGGTGGGAGGTCTATATAAGCAGAGCTCTCTGGCTAACTAGAGAACCCA
CTGCTTACTGGCTTATCGAAATTAATACGACTCACTATAGGGAGACCCAAGCTTGCGGCCGCCACCATGC
TGCTGCCCGTCCCCCTGCTGCTGGGCCTGCTGGGCGCCGCCGCGGATCCGATGGCTAGTAAGGGCGAGGA
GCTGTTCACCGGGGTGACACCATTTAAATTTCAACTTAAAGGAACCATCAATGGCAAATCGTTTACCGTT
GAAGGCGAAGGTGAAGGAAATTCACATGAAGGTTCTCATAAAGGAAAATATGTTTGTACAAGTGGAAAAC
TACCGATGTCATGGGCAGCACTTGGAACATCCTTTGGTTATGGAATGAAATATTATACCAAATATCCTAG
TGGACTGAAGAACTGGTTTCATGAAGTAATGCCTGAAGGCTTTACCTACGATCGTCATATTCAATATAAA
GGCGATGGGAGTATCCATGCAAAACACCAACACTTTATGAAAAATGGGACTTATCACAACATTGTTGAAT
TTACTGGTCAGGATTTTAAAGAAAATAGTCCAGTCTTAACTGGAGATATGAATGTCTCATTACCGAATGA
AGTTCAACATATACCCAGAGATGATGGAGTAGAATGCCCAGTGACCTTGCTTTATCCTTTATTATCGGAT
AAATCAAAATGCGTTGAGGCTTACCAAAATACAATCATCAAGCCTCTTCATAATCAACCAGCACCTGATG
TCCCATATCACTGGATTCGTAAACAATACACACAAAGCAAAGATGATACCGAGGAACGTGATCATATTAT
TCAATCAGAGACTCTCGAAGCACACTTACCTTGGCATGAGCCTTCAGCATCGGCAGTAAAGGATGAACTG
TAAGAATTCTGCAGATATCCATCACACTGGCGGCCGCTCGAGCATGCATCTAGAGGGCCCTATTCTATAG
TGTCACCTAAATGCTAGAGCTCGCTGATCAGCCTCGACTGTGCCTTCTAGTTGCCAGCCATCTGTTGTTT
GCCCCTCCCCCGTGCCTTCCTTGACCCTGGAAGGTGCCACTCCCACTGTCCTTTCCTAATAAAATGAGGA
AATTGCATCGCATTGTCTGAGTAGGTGTCATTCTATTCTGGGGGGTGGGGTGGGGCAGGACAGCAAGGGG
GAGGATTGGGAAGACAATAGCAGGCATGCTGGGGATGCGGTGGGCTCTATGGCTTCTGAGGCGGAAAGAA
CCAGCTGGGGCTCTAGGGGGTATCCCC
[124 nt withheld, positions 2058-2181]
C
[91 nt withheld, positions 2183-2273]
A
[49 nt withheld, positions 2275-2323]
CCTTTGACGTTGGAGTCCACGTTCTTT
[37 nt withheld, positions 2351-2387]
ACCCTATCTCGGTCTATTCTTTTGATTTATAAGGGATTTTGCCGATTTCGGCCTATTGGTTAAAAAATGA
GCTGATTTAACAAAAATTTAACGCGAATTAATTCTGTGGAATGTGTGTCAGTTAGGGTGTGGAAAGTCCC
CAGGCTCCCCAGCAGGCAGAAGTATGCAAAGCATGCATCTCAATTAGTCAGCAACCAGGTGTGGAAAGTC
CCCAGGCTCCCCAGCAGGCAGAAGTATGCAAAGCATGCATCTCAATTAGTCAGCAACCATAGTCCCGCCC
CTAACTCCGCCCATCCCGCCCCTAACTCCGCCCAGTTCCGCCCATTCTCCGCCCCATGGCTGACTAATTT
TTTTTATTTATGCAGAGGCCGAGGCCGCCTCTGCCTCTGAGCTATTCCAGAAGTAGTGAGGAGGCTTTTT
TGGAGGCCTAGGCTTTTGCAAAAAGCTCCCGGGAGCTTGTATATCCATTTTCGGATCTGATCAAGAGACA
GGATGAGGATCGTTTCGCATGATTGAACAAGATGGATTGCACGCAGGTTCTCCGGCCGCTTGGGTGGAGA
GGCTATTCGGCTATGACTGGGCACAACAGACAATCGGCTGCTCTGATGCCGCCGTGTTCCGGCTGTCAGC
GCAGGGGCGCCCGGTTCTTTTTGTCAAGACCGACCTGTCCGGTGCCCTGAATGAACTGCAGGACGAGGCA
GCGCGGCTATCGTGGCTGGCCACGACGGGCGTTCCTTGCGCAGCTGTGCTCGACGTTGTCACTGAAGCGG
GAAGGGACTGGCTGCTATTGGGCGAAGTGCCGGGGCAGGATCTCCTGTCATCTCACCTTGCTCCTGCCGA
GAAAGTATCCATCATGGCTGATGCAATGCGGCGGCTGCATACGCTTGATCCGGCTACCTGCCCATTCGAC
CACCAAGCGAAACATCGCATCGAGCGAGCACGTACTCGGATGGAAGCCGGTCTTGTCGATCAGGATGATC
TGGACGAAGAGCATCAGGGGCTCGCGCCAGCCGAACTGTTCGCCAGGCTCAAGGCGCGCATGCCCGACGG
CGAGGATCTCGTCGTGACCCATGGCGATGCCTGCTTGCCGAATATCATGGTGGAAAATGGCCGCTTTTCT
GGATTCATCGACTGTGGCCGGCTGGGTGTGGCGGACCGCTATCAGGACATAGCGTTGGCTACCCGTGATA
TTGCTGAAGAGCTTGGCGGCGAATGGGCTGACCGCTTCCTCGTGCTTTACGGTATCGCCGCTCCCGATTC
GCAGCGCATCGCCTTCTATCGCCTTCTTGACGAGTTCTTCTGAGCGGGACTCTGGGGTTCGAAATGACCG
ACCAAGCGACGCCCAACCTGCCATCACGAGATTTCGATTCCACCGCCGCCTTCTATGAAAGGTTGGGCTT
CGGAATCGTTTTCCGGGACGCCGGCTGGATGATCCTCCAGCGCGGGGATCTCATGCTGGAGTTCTTCGCC
CACCCCAACTTGTTTATTGCAGCTTATAATGGTTACAAATAAAGCAATAGCATCACAAATTTCACAAATA
AAGCATTTTTTTCACTGCATTCTAGTTGTGGTTTGTCCAAACTCATCAATGTATCTTATCATGTCTGTAT
ACCGTCGACCTCTAGCTAGAGCTTGGCGTAATCATGGTCATAGCTGTTTCCTGTGTGAAATTGTTATCCG
CTCACAATTCCACACAACATACGAGCCGGAAGCATAAAGTGTAAAGCCTGGGGTGCCTAATGAGTGAGCT
AACTCACATTAATTGCGTTGCGCTCACTGCCCGCTTTCCAGTCGGGAAACCTGTCGTGCCAGCTGCATTA
ATGAATCGGCCAACGCGCGGGGAGAGGCGGTTTGCGTATTGGGCGCTCTTCCGCTTCCTCGCTCACTGAC
TCGCTGCGCTCGGTCGTTCGGCTGCGGCGAGCGGTATCAGCTCACTCAAAGGCGGTAATACGGTTATCCA
CAGAATCAGGGGATAACGCAGGAAAGAACATGTGAGCAAAAGGCCAGCAAAAGGCCAGGAACCGTAAAAA
GGCCGCGTTGCTGGCGTTTTTCCATAGGCTCCGCCCCCCTGACGAGCATCACAAAAATCGACGCTCAAGT
CAGAGGTGGCGAAACCCGACAGGACTATAAAGATACCAGGCGTTTCCCCCTGGAAGCTCCCTCGTGCGCT
CTCCTGTTCCGACCCTGCCGCTTACCGGATACCTGTCCGCCTTTCTCCCTTCGGGAAGCGTGGCGCTTTC
TCATAGCTCACGCTGTAGGTATCTCAGTTCGGTGTAGGTCGTTCGCTCCAAGCTGGGCTGTGTGCACGAA
CCCCCCGTTCAGCCCGACCGCTGCGCCTTATCCGGTAACTATCGTCTTGAGTCCAACCCGGTAAGACACG
ACTTATCGCCACTGGCAGCAGCCACTGGTAACAGGATTAGCAGAGCGAGGTATGTAGGCGGTGCTACAGA
GTTCTTGAAGTGGTGGCCTAACTACGGCTACACTAGAAGAACAGTATTTGGTATCTGCGCTCTGCTGAAG
CCAGTTACCTTCGGAAAAAGAGTTGGTAGCTCTTGATCCGGCAAACAAACCACCGCTGGTAGCGGTGGTT
TTTTTGTTTGCAAGCAGCAGATTACGCGCAGAAAAAAAGGATCTCAAGAAGATCCTTTGATCTTTTCTAC
GGGGTCTGACGCTCAGTGGAACGAAAACTCACGTTAAGGGATTTTGGTCATGAGATTATCAAAAAGGATC
TTCACCTAGATCCTTTTAAATTAAAAATGAAGTTTTAAATCAATCTAAAGTATATATGAGTAAACTTGGT
CTGACAGTTACCAATGCTTAATCAGTGAGGCACCTATCTCAGCGATCTGTCTATTTCGTTCATCCATAGT
TGCCTGACTCCCCGTCGTGTAGATAACTACGATACGGGAGGGCTTACCATCTGGCCCCAGTGCTGCAATG
ATACCGCGAGACCCACGCTCACCGGCTCCAGATTTATCAGCAATAAACCAGCCAGCCGGAAGGGCCGAGC
GCAGAAGTGGTCCTGCAACTTTATCCGCCTCCATCCAGTCTATTAATTGTTGCCGGGAAGCTAGAGTAAG
TAGTTCGCCAGTTAATAGTTTGCGCAACGTTGTTGCCATTGCTACAGGCATCGTGGTGTCACGCTCGTCG
TTTGGTATGGCTTCATTCAGCTCCGGTTCCCAACGATCAAGGCGAGTTACATGATCCCCCATGTTGTGCA
AAAAAGCGGTTAGCTCCTTCGGTCCTCCGATCGTTGTCAGAAGTAAGTTGGCCGCAGTGTTATCACTCAT
GGTTATGGCAGCACTGCATAATTCTCTTACTGTCATGCCATCCGTAAGATGCTTTTCTGTGACTGGTGAG
TACTCAACCAAGTCATTCTGAGAATAGTGTATGCGGCGACCGAGTTGCTCTTGCCCGGCGTCAATACGGG
ATAATACCGCGCCACATAGCAGAACTTTAAAAGTGCTCATCATTGGAAAACGTTCTTCGGGGCGAAAACT
CTCAAGGATCTTACCGCTGTTGAGATCCAGTTCGATGTAACCCACTCGTGCACCCAACTGATCTTCAGCA
TCTTTTACTTTCACCAGCGTTTCTGGGTGAGCAAAAACAGGAAGGCAAAATGCCGCAAAAAAGGGAATAA
GGGCGACACGGAAATGTTGAATACTCATACTCTTCCTTTTTCAATATTATTGAAGCATTTATCAGGGTTA
TTGTCTCATGAGCGGATACATATTTGAATGTATTTAGAAAAATAAACAAATAGGGGTTCCGCGCACATTT
CCCCGAAAAGTGCCACCTGACGTC
