>Addgene plasmid #185822 | pcDNA3/er-(n2)oxStayGold(c4) | depositor partial sequence | sequence record 361264 | sequence of the insert
ATGCTGCTGCCCGTCCCCCTGCTGCTGGGCCTGCTGGGCGCCGCCGCGGATCCGATGGCTAGTAAGGGCG
AGGAGCTGTTCACCGGGGTGACACCATTTAAATTTCAACTTAAAGGAACCATCAATGGCAAATCGTTTAC
CGTTGAAGGCGAAGGTGAAGGAAATTCACATGAAGGTTCTCATAAAGGAAAATATGTTTGTACAAGTGGA
AAACTACCGATGTCATGGGCAGCACTTGGAACATCCTTTGGTTATGGAATGAAATATTATACCAAATATC
CTAGTGGACTGAAGAACTGGTTTCATGAAGTAATGCCTGAAGGCTTTACCTACGATCGTCATATTCAATA
TAAAGGCGATGGGAGTATCCATGCAAAACACCAACACTTTATGAAAAATGGGACTTATCACAACATTGTT
GAATTTACTGGTCAGGATTTTAAAGAAAATAGTCCAGTCTTAACTGGAGATATGAATGTCTCATTACCGA
ATGAAGTTCAACATATACCCAGAGATGATGGAGTAGAATGCCCAGTGACCTTGCTTTATCCTTTATTATC
GGATAAATCAAAATGCGTTGAGGCTTACCAAAATACAATCATCAAGCCTCTTCATAATCAACCAGCACCT
GATGTCCCATATCACTGGATTCGTAAACAATACACACAAAGCAAAGATGATACCGAGGAACGTGATCATA
TTATTCAATCAGAGACTCTCGAAGCACACTTACCTTGGCATGAGCCTTCAGCATCGGCAGTAAAGGATGA
ACTGTAA
